>Addgene plasmid #169854 | SpyCas9 PE2*-3HA | addgene full sequence | sequence record 332900 | Addgene NGS Result
GTGATGCGGTTTTGGCAGTACATCAATGGGCGTGGATAGCGGTTTGACTCACGGGGATTTCCAAGTCTCC
ACCCCATTGACGTCAATGGGAGTTTGTTTTGGCACCAAAATCAACGGGACTTTCCAAAATGTCGTAACAA
CTCCGCCCCATTGACGCAAATGGGCGGTAGGCGTGTACGGTGGGAGGTCTATATAAGCAGAGCTGGTTTA
GTGAACCGTCAGATCCGCTAGAGATCCGCGGCCGCGCCACCATGGGGCCCGCCGCCAAGCGCGTGAAGCT
GGACGGCGGCAAACGGACAGCCGACGGAAGCGAGTTCGAGTCACCAAAGAAGAAGCGGAAAGTCGACAAG
AAGTACAGCATCGGCCTGGACATCGGCACCAACTCTGTGGGCTGGGCCGTGATCACCGACGAGTACAAGG
TGCCCAGCAAGAAATTCAAGGTGCTGGGCAACACCGACCGGCACAGCATCAAGAAGAACCTGATCGGAGC
CCTGCTGTTCGACAGCGGCGAAACAGCCGAGGCCACCCGGCTGAAGAGAACCGCCAGAAGAAGATACACC
AGACGGAAGAACCGGATCTGCTATCTGCAAGAGATCTTCAGCAACGAGATGGCCAAGGTGGACGACAGCT
TCTTCCACAGACTGGAAGAGTCCTTCCTGGTGGAAGAGGATAAGAAGCACGAGCGGCACCCCATCTTCGG
CAACATCGTGGACGAGGTGGCCTACCACGAGAAGTACCCCACCATCTACCACCTGAGAAAGAAACTGGTG
GACAGCACCGACAAGGCCGACCTGCGGCTGATCTATCTGGCCCTGGCCCACATGATCAAGTTCCGGGGCC
ACTTCCTGATCGAGGGCGACCTGAACCCCGACAACAGCGACGTGGACAAGCTGTTCATCCAGCTGGTGCA
GACCTACAACCAGCTGTTCGAGGAAAACCCCATCAACGCCAGCGGCGTGGACGCCAAGGCCATCCTGTCT
GCCAGACTGAGCAAGAGCAGACGGCTGGAAAATCTGATCGCCCAGCTGCCCGGCGAGAAGAAGAATGGCC
TGTTCGGAAACCTGATTGCCCTGAGCCTGGGCCTGACCCCCAACTTCAAGAGCAACTTCGACCTGGCCGA
GGATGCCAAACTGCAGCTGAGCAAGGACACCTACGACGACGACCTGGACAACCTGCTGGCCCAGATCGGC
GACCAGTACGCCGACCTGTTTCTGGCCGCCAAGAACCTGTCCGACGCCATCCTGCTGAGCGACATCCTGA
GAGTGAACACCGAGATCACCAAGGCCCCCCTGAGCGCCTCTATGATCAAGAGATACGACGAGCACCACCA
GGACCTGACCCTGCTGAAAGCTCTCGTGCGGCAGCAGCTGCCTGAGAAGTACAAAGAGATTTTCTTCGAC
CAGAGCAAGAACGGCTACGCCGGCTACATTGACGGCGGAGCCAGCCAGGAAGAGTTCTACAAGTTCATCA
AGCCCATCCTGGAAAAGATGGACGGCACCGAGGAACTGCTCGTGAAGCTGAACAGAGAGGACCTGCTGCG
GAAGCAGCGGACCTTCGACAACGGCAGCATCCCCCACCAGATCCACCTGGGAGAGCTGCACGCCATTCTG
CGGCGGCAGGAAGATTTTTACCCATTCCTGAAGGACAACCGGGAAAAGATCGAGAAGATCCTGACCTTCC
GCATCCCCTACTACGTGGGCCCTCTGGCCAGGGGAAACAGCAGATTCGCCTGGATGACCAGAAAGAGCGA
GGAAACCATCACCCCCTGGAACTTCGAGGAAGTGGTGGACAAGGGCGCTTCCGCCCAGAGCTTCATCGAG
CGGATGACCAACTTCGATAAGAACCTGCCCAACGAGAAGGTGCTGCCCAAGCACAGCCTGCTGTACGAGT
ACTTCACCGTGTATAACGAGCTGACCAAAGTGAAATACGTGACCGAGGGAATGAGAAAGCCCGCCTTCCT
GAGCGGCGAGCAGAAAAAGGCCATCGTGGACCTGCTGTTCAAGACCAACCGGAAAGTGACCGTGAAGCAG
CTGAAAGAGGACTACTTCAAGAAAATCGAGTGCTTCGACTCCGTGGAAATCTCCGGCGTGGAAGATCGGT
TCAACGCCTCCCTGGGCACATACCACGATCTGCTGAAAATTATCAAGGACAAGGACTTCCTGGACAATGA
GGAAAACGAGGACATTCTGGAAGATATCGTGCTGACCCTGACACTGTTTGAGGACAGAGAGATGATCGAG
GAACGGCTGAAAACCTATGCCCACCTGTTCGACGACAAAGTGATGAAGCAGCTGAAGCGGCGGAGATACA
CCGGCTGGGGCAGGCTGAGCCGGAAGCTGATCAACGGCATCCGGGACAAGCAGTCCGGCAAGACAATCCT
GGATTTCCTGAAGTCCGACGGCTTCGCCAACAGAAACTTCATGCAGCTGATCCACGACGACAGCCTGACC
TTTAAAGAGGACATCCAGAAAGCCCAGGTGTCCGGCCAGGGCGATAGCCTGCACGAGCACATTGCCAATC
TGGCCGGCAGCCCCGCCATTAAGAAGGGCATCCTGCAGACAGTGAAGGTGGTGGACGAGCTCGTGAAAGT
GATGGGCCGGCACAAGCCCGAGAACATCGTGATCGAAATGGCCAGAGAGAACCAGACCACCCAGAAGGGA
CAGAAGAACAGCCGCGAGAGAATGAAGCGGATCGAAGAGGGCATCAAAGAGCTGGGCAGCCAGATCCTGA
AAGAACACCCCGTGGAAAACACCCAGCTGCAGAACGAGAAGCTGTACCTGTACTACCTGCAGAATGGGCG
GGATATGTACGTGGACCAGGAACTGGACATCAACCGGCTGTCCGACTACGATGTGGACGCTATCGTGCCT
CAGAGCTTTCTGAAGGACGACTCCATCGACAACAAGGTGCTGACCAGAAGCGACAAGAACCGGGGCAAGA
GCGACAACGTGCCCTCCGAAGAGGTCGTGAAGAAGATGAAGAACTACTGGCGGCAGCTGCTGAACGCCAA
GCTGATTACCCAGAGAAAGTTCGACAATCTGACCAAGGCCGAGAGAGGCGGCCTGAGCGAACTGGATAAG
GCCGGCTTCATCAAGAGACAGCTGGTGGAAACCCGGCAGATCACAAAGCACGTGGCACAGATCCTGGACT
CCCGGATGAACACTAAGTACGACGAGAATGACAAGCTGATCCGGGAAGTGAAAGTGATCACCCTGAAGTC
CAAGCTGGTGTCCGATTTCCGGAAGGATTTCCAGTTTTACAAAGTGCGCGAGATCAACAACTACCACCAC
GCCCACGACGCCTACCTGAACGCCGTCGTGGGAACCGCCCTGATCAAAAAGTACCCTAAGCTGGAAAGCG
AGTTCGTGTACGGCGACTACAAGGTGTACGACGTGCGGAAGATGATCGCCAAGAGCGAGCAGGAAATCGG
CAAGGCTACCGCCAAGTACTTCTTCTACAGCAACATCATGAACTTTTTCAAGACCGAGATTACCCTGGCC
AACGGCGAGATCCGGAAGCGGCCTCTGATCGAGACAAACGGCGAAACCGGGGAGATCGTGTGGGATAAGG
GCCGGGATTTTGCCACCGTGCGGAAAGTGCTGAGCATGCCCCAAGTGAATATCGTGAAAAAGACCGAGGT
GCAGACAGGCGGCTTCAGCAAAGAGTCTATCCTGCCCAAGAGGAACAGCGATAAGCTGATCGCCAGAAAG
AAGGACTGGGACCCTAAGAAGTACGGCGGCTTCGACAGCCCCACCGTGGCCTATTCTGTGCTGGTGGTGG
CCAAAGTGGAAAAGGGCAAGTCCAAGAAACTGAAGAGTGTGAAAGAGCTGCTGGGGATCACCATCATGGA
AAGAAGCAGCTTCGAGAAGAATCCCATCGACTTTCTGGAAGCCAAGGGCTACAAAGAAGTGAAAAAGGAC
CTGATCATCAAGCTGCCTAAGTACTCCCTGTTCGAGCTGGAAAACGGCCGGAAGAGAATGCTGGCCTCTG
CCGGCGAACTGCAGAAGGGAAACGAACTGGCCCTGCCCTCCAAATATGTGAACTTCCTGTACCTGGCCAG
CCACTATGAGAAGCTGAAGGGCTCCCCCGAGGATAATGAGCAGAAACAGCTGTTTGTGGAACAGCACAAG
CACTACCTGGACGAGATCATCGAGCAGATCAGCGAGTTCTCCAAGAGAGTGATCCTGGCCGACGCTAATC
TGGACAAAGTGCTGTCCGCCTACAACAAGCACCGGGATAAGCCCATCAGAGAGCAGGCCGAGAATATCAT
CCACCTGTTTACCCTGACCAATCTGGGAGCCCCTGCCGCCTTCAAGTACTTTGACACCACCATCGACCGG
AAGAGGTACACCAGCACCAAAGAGGTGCTGGACGCCACCCTGATCCACCAGAGCATCACCGGCCTGTACG
AGACACGGATCGACCTGTCTCAGCTGGGAGGTGACTCTGGAGGATCTAGCGGAGGATCCTCTGGCAGCGA
GACACCAGGAACAAGCGAGTCAGCAACACCAGAGAGCAGTGGCGGCAGCAGCGGCGGCAGCAGCACCCTA
AATATAGAAGATGAGTATCGGCTACATGAGACCTCAAAAGAGCCAGATGTTTCTCTAGGGTCCACATGGC
TGTCTGATTTTCCTCAGGCCTGGGCGGAAACCGGGGGCATGGGACTGGCAGTTCGCCAAGCTCCTCTGAT
CATACCTCTGAAAGCAACCTCTACCCCCGTGTCCATAAAACAATACCCCATGTCACAAGAAGCCAGACTG
GGGATCAAGCCCCACATACAGAGACTGTTGGACCAGGGAATACTGGTACCCTGCCAGTCCCCCTGGAACA
CGCCCCTGCTACCCGTTAAGAAACCAGGGACTAATGATTATAGGCCTGTCCAGGATCTGAGAGAAGTCAA
CAAGCGGGTGGAAGACATCCACCCCACCGTGCCCAACCCTTACAACCTCTTGAGCGGGCTCCCACCGTCC
CACCAGTGGTACACTGTGCTTGATTTAAAGGATGCCTTTTTCTGCCTGAGACTCCACCCCACCAGTCAGC
CTCTCTTCGCCTTTGAGTGGAGAGATCCAGAGATGGGAATCTCAGGACAATTGACCTGGACCAGACTCCC
ACAGGGTTTCAAAAACAGTCCCACCCTGTTTAATGAGGCACTGCACAGAGACCTAGCAGACTTCCGGATC
CAGCACCCAGACTTGATCCTGCTACAGTACGTGGATGACTTACTGCTGGCCGCCACTTCTGAGCTAGACT
GCCAACAAGGTACTCGGGCCCTGTTACAAACCCTAGGGAACCTCGGGTATCGGGCCTCGGCCAAGAAAGC
CCAAATTTGCCAGAAACAGGTCAAGTATCTGGGGTATCTTCTAAAAGAGGGTCAGAGATGGCTGACTGAG
GCCAGAAAAGAGACTGTGATGGGGCAGCCTACTCCGAAGACCCCTCGACAACTAAGGGAGTTCCTAGGGA
AGGCAGGCTTCTGTCGCCTCTTCATCCCTGGGTTTGCAGAAATGGCAGCCCCCCTGTACCCTCTCACCAA
ACCGGGGACTCTGTTTAATTGGGGCCCAGACCAACAAAAGGCCTATCAAGAAATCAAGCAAGCTCTTCTA
ACTGCCCCAGCCCTGGGGTTGCCAGATTTGACTAAGCCCTTTGAACTCTTTGTCGACGAGAAGCAGGGCT
ACGCCAAAGGTGTCCTAACGCAAAAACTGGGACCTTGGCGTCGGCCGGTGGCCTACCTGTCCAAAAAGCT
AGACCCAGTAGCAGCTGGGTGGCCCCCTTGCCTACGGATGGTAGCAGCCATTGCCGTACTGACAAAGGAT
GCAGGCAAGCTAACCATGGGACAGCCACTAGTCATTCTGGCCCCCCATGCAGTAGAGGCACTAGTCAAAC
AACCCCCCGACCGCTGGCTTTCCAACGCCCGGATGACTCACTATCAGGCCTTGCTTTTGGACACGGACCG
GGTCCAGTTCGGACCGGTGGTAGCCCTGAACCCGGCTACGCTGCTCCCACTGCCTGAGGAAGGGCTGCAA
CACAACTGCCTTGATATCCTGGCCGAAGCCCACGGAACCCGACCCGACCTAACGGACCAGCCGCTCCCAG
ACGCCGACCACACCTGGTACACGGATGGAAGCAGTCTCTTACAAGAGGGACAGCGTAAGGCGGGAGCTGC
GGTGACCACCGAGACCGAGGTAATCTGGGCTAAAGCCCTGCCAGCCGGGACATCCGCTCAGCGGGCTGAA
CTGATAGCACTCACCCAGGCCCTAAAGATGGCAGAAGGTAAGAAGCTAAATGTTTATACTGATAGCCGTT
ATGCTTTTGCTACTGCCCATATCCATGGAGAAATATACAGAAGGCGTGGGTGGCTCACATCAGAAGGCAA
AGAGATCAAAAATAAAGACGAGATCTTGGCCCTACTAAAAGCCCTCTTTCTGCCCAAAAGACTTAGCATA
ATCCATTGTCCAGGACATCAAAAGGGACACAGCGCCGAGGCTAGAGGCAACCGGATGGCTGACCAAGCGG
CCCGAAAGGCAGCCATCACAGAGACTCCAGACACCTCTACCCTCCTCATAGAAAATTCATCACCCTCTGG
CGGCTCAAAAAGAACCGCCGACGGCAGCGAGAAGCGCACCGCCGACAGCCAGCACAGCACCCCCCCCAAG
ACCAAGCGCAAGGTGGAATTCTACCCATACGATGTTCCTGACTATGCGGGCTATCCCTATGACGTCCCGG
ACTATGCAGGATCGTATCCTTATGACGTTCCAGATTACGCTGAGCCCAAGAAGAAGAGGAAAGTCTAACC
GGTCATCATCACCATCACCATTGAGTTTAAACCCGCTGATCAGCCTCGACTGTGCCTTCTAGTTGCCAGC
CATCTGTTGTTTGCCCCTCCCCCGTGCCTTCCTTGACCCTGGAAGGTGCCACTCCCACTGTCCTTTCCTA
ATAAAATGAGAAAATTGCATCGCATTGTCTGAGTAGGTGTCATTCTATTCTGGGGGGTGGGGTGGGGCAG
GACAGCAAGGGGGAGGATTGGGAAGACAATAGCAGGCATGCTGGGGATGCGGTGGGCTCTATGGCTTCTG
AGGCGGAAAGAACCAGCTGGGGCTCGATACCGTCGACCTCTAGCTAGAGCTTGGCGTAATCATGGTCATA
GCTGTTTCCTGTGTGAAATTGTTATCCGCTCACAATTCCACACAACATACGAGCCGGAAGCATAAAGTGT
AAAGCCTAGGGTGCCTAATGAGTGAGCTAACTCACATTAATTGCGTTGCGCTCACTGCCCGCTTTCCAGT
CGGGAAACCTGTCGTGCCAGCTGCATTAATGAATCGGCCAACGCGCGGGGAGAGGCGGTTTGCGTATTGG
GCGCTCTTCCGCTTCCTCGCTCACTGACTCGCTGCGCTCGGTCGTTCGGCTGCGGCGAGCGGTATCAGCT
CACTCAAAGGCGGTAATACGGTTATCCACAGAATCAGGGGATAACGCAGGAAAGAACATGTGAGCAAAAG
GCCAGCAAAAGGCCAGGAACCGTAAAAAGGCCGCGTTGCTGGCGTTTTTCCATAGGCTCCGCCCCCCTGA
CGAGCATCACAAAAATCGACGCTCAAGTCAGAGGTGGCGAAACCCGACAGGACTATAAAGATACCAGGCG
TTTCCCCCTGGAAGCTCCCTCGTGCGCTCTCCTGTTCCGACCCTGCCGCTTACCGGATACCTGTCCGCCT
TTCTCCCTTCGGGAAGCGTGGCGCTTTCTCATAGCTCACGCTGTAGGTATCTCAGTTCGGTGTAGGTCGT
TCGCTCCAAGCTGGGCTGTGTGCACGAACCCCCCGTTCAGCCCGACCGCTGCGCCTTATCCGGTAACTAT
CGTCTTGAGTCCAACCCGGTAAGACACGACTTATCGCCACTGGCAGCAGCCACTGGTAACAGGATTAGCA
GAGCGAGGTATGTAGGCGGTGCTACAGAGTTCTTGAAGTGGTGGCCTAACTACGGCTACACTAGAAGAAC
AGTATTTGGTATCTGCGCTCTGCTGAAGCCAGTTACCTTCGGAAAAAGAGTTGGTAGCTCTTGATCCGGC
AAACAAACCACCGCTGGTAGCGGTGGTTTTTTTGTTTGCAAGCAGCAGATTACGCGCAGAAAAAAAGGAT
CTCAAGAAGATCCTTTGATCTTTTCTACGGGGTCTGACACTCAGTGGAACGAAAACTCACGTTAAGGGAT
TTTGGTCATGAGATTATCAAAAAGGATCTTCACCTAGATCCTTTTAAATTAAAAATGAAGTTTTAAATCA
ATCTAAAGTATATATGAGTAAACTTGGTCTGACAGTTACCAATGCTTAATCAGTGAGGCACCTATCTCAG
CGATCTGTCTATTTCGTTCATCCATAGTTGCCTGACTCCCCGTCGTGTAGATAACTACGATACGGGAGGG
CTTACCATCTGGCCCCAGTGCTGCAATGATACCGCGAGACCCACGCTCACCGGCTCCAGATTTATCAGCA
ATAAACCAGCCAGCCGGAAGGGCCGAGCGCAGAAGTGGTCCTGCAACTTTATCCGCCTCCATCCAGTCTA
TTAATTGTTGCCGGGAAGCTAGAGTAAGTAGTTCGCCAGTTAATAGTTTGCGCAACGTTGTTGCCATTGC
TACAGGCATCGTGGTGTCACGCTCGTCGTTTGGTATGGCTTCATTCAGCTCCGGTTCCCAACGATCAAGG
CGAGTTACATGATCCCCCATGTTGTGCAAAAAAGCGGTTAGCTCCTTCGGTCCTCCGATCGTTGTCAGAA
GTAAGTTGGCCGCAGTGTTATCACTCATGGTTATGGCAGCACTGCATAATTCTCTTACTGTCATGCCATC
CGTAAGATGCTTTTCTGTGACTGGTGAGTACTCAACCAAGTCATTCTGAGAATAGTGTATGCGGCGACCG
AGTTGCTCTTGCCCGGCGTCAATACGGGATAATACCGCGCCACATAGCAGAACTTTAAAAGTGCTCATCA
TTGGAAAACGTTCTTCGGGGCGAAAACTCTCAAGGATCTTACCGCTGTTGAGATCCAGTTCGATGTAACC
CACTCGTGCACCCAACTGATCTTCAGCATCTTTTACTTTCACCAGCGTTTCTGGGTGAGCAAAAACAGGA
AGGCAAAATGCCGCAAAAAAGGGAATAAGGGCGACACGGAAATGTTGAATACTCATACTCTTCCTTTTTC
AATATTATTGAAGCATTTATCAGGGTTATTGTCTCATGAGCGGATACATATTTGAATGTATTTAGAAAAA
TAAACAAATAGGGGTTCCGCGCACATTTCCCCGAAAAGTGCCACCTGACGTCGACGGATCGGGAGATCGA
TCTCCCGATCCCCTAGGGTCTACTCTCAGTACAATCTGCTCTGATGCCGCATAGTTAAGCCAGTATCTGC
TCCCTGCTTGTGTGTTGGAGGTCGCTGAGTAGTGCGCGAGCAAAATTTAAGCTACAACAAGGCAAGGCTT
GACCGACAATTGCATGAAGAATCTGCTTAGGGTTAGGCGTTTTGCGCTGCTTCGCGATGTACGGGCCAGA
TATACGCGTTGACATTGATTATTGACTAGTTATTAATAGTAATCAATTACGGGGTCATTAGTTCATAGCC
CATATATGGAGTTCCGCGTTACATAACTTACGGTAAATGGCCCGCCTGGCTGACCGCCCAACGACCCCCG
CCCATTGACGTCAATAATGACGTATGTTCCCATAGTAACGCCAATAGGGACTTTCCATTGACGTCAATGG
GTGGAGTATTTACGGTAAACTGCCCACTTGGCAGTACATCAAGTGTATCATATGCCAAGTACGCCCCCTA
TTGACGTCAATGACGGTAAATGGCCCGCCTGGCATTATGCCCAGTACATGACCTTATGGGACTTTCCTAC
TTGGCAGTACATCTACGTATTAGTCATCGCTATTACCATG
Features (pLannotate 1.2.2; 17 found; start..end, strand, type, name):
      1..204     +  promoter       CMV promoter: human cytomegalovirus (CMV) immediate early promoter
    345..1946    +  CDS            Cas9(N): N-terminal portion of Streptococcus pyogenes Cas9 (Zetsche et al., 2015)
   1947..4441    +  CDS            Cas9(C) (fragment): C-terminal portion of Streptococcus pyogenes Cas9 (Zetsche et al., 2015)
   4545..6576    +  CDS            gag-pol (fragment): Moloney murine leukemia virus Gag-Pol polyprotein; gag-pol; contains a read-through stop codon
   6672..6761    +  CDS            3xHA: three tandem HA epitope tags
   6840..7064    +  polyA_signal   bGH poly(A) signal: bovine growth hormone polyadenylation signal
   7068..7089    +  promoter       SV40 promoter (fragment): SV40 enhancer and early promoter
   7094..7110    +  misc_feature   MCS (fragment): pBluescript multiple cloning site
   7159..7175    -  protein_bind   lac operator: The lac repressor binds to the lac operator to inhibit transcription in E. coli. This inhibition can be relieved by adding lactose or isopropyl-β-D-thiogalactopyranoside (IPTG). lac repressor encoded by lacI
   7183..7213    -  promoter       lac promoter: promoter for the E. coli lac operon
   7228..7249    -  protein_bind   CAP binding site: CAP binding activates transcription in the presence of cAMP. E. coli catabolite activator protein
   7262..7354    -  CDS            lacI (fragment): lac repressor; lacI; The lac repressor binds to the lac operator to inhibit transcription in E. coli. This inhibition can be relieved by adding lactose or isopropyl-β-D-thiogalactopyranoside (IPTG).
   7537..8125    -  rep_origin     ori: high-copy-number ColE1/pMB1/pBR322/pUC origin of replication
   8296..9156    -  CDS            AmpR: β-lactamase; bla; confers resistance to ampicillin, carbenicillin, and related antibiotics
   9157..9261    -  promoter       AmpR promoter: bla
   9332..9376    -  misc_feature   bom (fragment): basis of mobility region from pBR322
   9531..9910    +  enhancer       CMV enhancer: human cytomegalovirus immediate early enhancer
