[The description below was written by a language model from this plasmid's Addgene catalogue record and pLannotate feature annotations shown in this document.]
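Description:
SpyCas9 PE2*-3HA is a mammalian expression plasmid built on a pCMV backbone (9,910 bp in total) that encodes an epitope-tagged version of the PE2* prime editor. It is maintained in E. coli as a high-copy plasmid through a ColE1/pUC-type origin and is selected with ampicillin via the β-lactamase gene and its native promoter. The remaining bacterial features in the annotation (lac promoter and operator, CAP binding site, short lacI, SV40 promoter, MCS and bom fragments) are backbone remnants with no evident role in the payload. No mammalian selection marker is annotated, so the plasmid appears suited to transient delivery.

The expression cassette is driven by the human CMV immediate-early enhancer and promoter, which span the numbering origin of the circular sequence, and it is terminated by the bovine growth hormone polyadenylation signal. The single open reading frame fuses Streptococcus pyogenes Cas9 carrying the H840A nickase mutation to a Moloney murine leukemia virus reverse transcriptase. The annotation tool splits Cas9 into adjoining N- and C-terminal segments and labels the reverse transcriptase as a gag-pol fragment. According to the record, the "star" design refers to the nuclear localization signals: a c-Myc NLS and bipartite SV40 NLS at the N terminus, and a bipartite SV40 NLS plus SV40 NLS at the C terminus. These are not individually annotated in the feature table. A C-terminal 3xHA tag allows detection of the protein with anti-HA antibodies.

In prime editing, the nickase cuts one DNA strand at a site specified by a prime editing guide RNA, and the reverse transcriptase copies the edit encoded in that guide into the genome. The guide RNA is not encoded on this plasmid and must be supplied separately.
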