Addgene plasmid #169854: SpyCas9 PE2*-3HA
Purpose: Mammalian Expression, SpyCas9 PE2* prime editor with 3HA-tag
Depositing lab: Scot Wolfe. Publication: Improved prime editors enable pathogenic allele correction and cancer modelling in adult mice. Liu P, Liang SQ, Zheng C, Mintzer E, Zhao YG, Ponnienselvan K, Mir A, Sontheimer EJ, Gao G, Flotte TR, Wolfe SA, Xue W. Nat Commun. 2021 Apr 9;12(1):2121. doi: 10.1038/s41467-021-22295-w. PubMed 33837189.
Backbone
  Vector backbone: pCMV
  Backbone size w/o insert (bp): 6635
  Total vector size (bp): 9910
  Vector type: Mammalian Expression
Growth in bacteria
  Bacterial resistance: Ampicillin, 100 μg/mL
  Growth temperature: 37°C
  Growth strain: DH5alpha
  Copy number: High Copy
Gene/Insert
  Gene/Insert name: SpCas9-H840A-star-M-MLV-3HA (alt name: PE2-Star-3HA)
  Promoter: cmv
  Tag / fusion protein: cmyc-NLS and bpSV40 NLS (N terminal on insert); bpSV40 NLS and SV40 NLS (C terminal on insert); 3XHA tag (C terminal on insert)
  Cloning method: Gibson Cloning
  Sequencing primers: 5′ cmv promoter; 3′ m13r
Terms and licenses: Academic/Nonprofit Terms; Industry Terms: Not Available to Industry
Depositor comments: Please visit https://doi.org/10.1101/2020.12.15.422970 for bioRxiv preprint.
How to cite: SpyCas9 PE2*-3HA was a gift from Scot Wolfe (Addgene plasmid # 169854 ; http://n2t.net/addgene:169854 ; RRID:Addgene_169854)
